Addgene plasmid #77487: MAPK12 gRNA (BRDN0001147863)
Purpose: 3rd generation lentiviral gRNA plasmid targeting human MAPK12
Depositing lab: John Doench & David Root. Depositing organization: Broad Institute. Publication: Optimized sgRNA design to maximize activity and minimize off-target effects of CRISPR-Cas9. Doench JG, Fusi N, Sullender M, Hegde M, Vaimberg EW, Donovan KF, Smith I, Tothova Z, Wilen C, Orchard R, Virgin HW, Listgarten J, Root DE. Nat Biotechnol. 2016 Jan 18. doi: 10.1038/nbt.3437. PubMed 26780180.
Backbone
  Vector backbone: lentiGuide-Puro
  Backbone manufacturer: Zhang Lab (Addgene plasmid # 52963)
  Vector type: Mammalian Expression, Lentiviral, CRISPR
  Selectable markers: Puromycin
Growth in bacteria
  Bacterial resistance: Ampicillin, 100 μg/mL
  Growth temperature: 37°C
  Growth strain: DH5alpha
  Copy number: High Copy
Gene/Insert
  Gene/Insert name: MAPK12 (alt names: MAPK12; NM_001303252.1)
  gRNA/shRNA sequence: CAGTGAGATGACTGGGTACG
  Species: H. sapiens (human)
  Entrez Gene: MAPK12 (a.k.a. ERK-6, ERK3, ERK6, MAPK 12, P38GAMMA, PRKM12, SAPK-3, SAPK3)
  Promoter: hU6
  Cloning method: Unknown
  Sequencing primers: 5′ U6-F; 3′ pS2-R
Terms and licenses: Academic/Nonprofit Terms; Industry Terms: Not Available to Industry
Depositor comments: The gRNA was designed to target the following Genbank reference sequence(s): NM_001303252.1,NM_002969.4. Note that this plasmid does NOT contain Cas9. It should be used in conjunction with lentiCas9-Blast (Addgene #52962) or otherwise with cell lines already expressing Cas9. Browse the full kinome gRNA library at http://www.addgene.org/pooled-library/broadgpp-human-kinome/ or visit http://www.broadinstitute.org/rnai/public/ for detailed protocols and information.
How to cite: MAPK12 gRNA (BRDN0001147863) was a gift from John Doench & David Root (Addgene plasmid # 77487 ; http://n2t.net/addgene:77487 ; RRID:Addgene_77487)
