[The description below was written by a language model from this plasmid's Addgene catalogue record and pLannotate feature annotations shown in this document.]
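Description:
MAPK12 gRNA (BRDN0001147863) is a third-generation lentiviral guide RNA plasmid built on the lentiGuide-Puro backbone and designed to target human MAPK12 (also known as p38γ, ERK6 or SAPK3). It is maintained in E. coli as a high-copy plasmid through a ColE1/pUC-type origin with ampicillin selection (AmpR). The backbone also carries an f1 origin, an SV40 origin and poly(A) signal, and remnants of lac and T7/T3 cloning elements. The viral genome is driven by an RSV promoter fused to a truncated HIV-1 5' LTR, which makes transcription in packaging cells Tat-independent. This is followed by the Ψ packaging signal with a partial gag sequence, the Rev response element for nuclear export of the full-length transcript, and a cPPT/CTS element. A ΔU3 self-inactivating 3' LTR closes the transfer cassette.

Between the LTRs there are two expression units. A human U6 RNA polymerase III promoter transcribes the MAPK12-specific spacer joined to the Streptococcus pyogenes Cas9 guide RNA scaffold. Downstream, the EF-1α core promoter with its intron A drives puromycin N-acetyltransferase for selection of transduced mammalian cells, and a WPRE enhances transcript expression. The plasmid does not encode Cas9, so it must be used with a separate Cas9 vector such as lentiCas9-Blast or in cells that already express the nuclease. The guide was designed against two MAPK12 reference transcripts and belongs to a human kinome gRNA collection. Its typical use is Cas9-mediated knockout of MAPK12 in human cells after lentiviral delivery and puromycin selection.
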