Features (pLannotate 1.2.2; 29 found; start..end, strand, type, name):
     14..80      +  CDS            small t antigen (fragment): SV40 (simian virus 40) small t antigen
    106..317     +  promoter       EF-1α core promoter: core promoter for human elongation factor EF-1α
    318..1256    +  intron         EF-1α intron A: intron upstream of the start codon of human EF-1α
   1278..1877    +  CDS            PuroR (fragment): puromycin N-acetyltransferase; pac from Streptomyces; confers resistance to puromycin
   1893..2481    +  misc_feature   WPRE: woodchuck hepatitis virus posttranscriptional regulatory element
   2532..2551    +  misc_feature   cPPT/CTS (fragment): central polypurine tract and central termination sequence of HIV-1
   2553..2786    +  LTR            3' LTR (ΔU3): self-inactivating 3' long terminal repeat (LTR) from HIV-1
   2864..2985    +  polyA_signal   SV40 poly(A) signal: SV40 polyadenylation signal
   3025..3160    +  rep_origin     SV40 ori: SV40 origin of replication
   3181..3199    -  promoter       T7 promoter: promoter for bacteriophage T7 RNA polymerase
   3207..3362    +  CDS            lacZα (fragment): LacZα fragment of β-galactosidase; lacZ fragment
   3367..3795    +  rep_origin     f1 ori (sequence partly withheld): f1 bacteriophage origin of replication; arrow indicates direction of (+) strand synthesis
   3848..3952    +  promoter       AmpR promoter: bla
   3953..4813    +  CDS            AmpR: β-lactamase; bla; confers resistance to ampicillin, carbenicillin, and related antibiotics
   4984..5572    +  rep_origin     ori: high-copy-number ColE1/pMB1/pBR322/pUC origin of replication
   5755..5847    +  CDS            lacI (fragment): lac repressor; lacI; The lac repressor binds to the lac operator to inhibit transcription in E. coli. This inhibition can be relieved by adding lactose or isopropyl-β-D-thiogalactopyranoside (IPTG).
   5860..5881    +  protein_bind   CAP binding site: CAP binding activates transcription in the presence of cAMP. E. coli catabolite activator protein
   5896..5926    +  promoter       lac promoter: promoter for the E. coli lac operon
   5934..5950    +  protein_bind   lac operator: The lac repressor binds to the lac operator to inhibit transcription in E. coli. This inhibition can be relieved by adding lactose or isopropyl-β-D-thiogalactopyranoside (IPTG). lac repressor encoded by lacI
   5995..6013    +  promoter       T3 promoter: promoter for bacteriophage T3 RNA polymerase
   6041..6267    +  promoter       RSV promoter: Rous sarcoma virus enhancer/promoter
   6268..6448    +  LTR            5' LTR (truncated): truncated 5' long terminal repeat (LTR) from HIV-1
   6495..6620    +  misc_feature   HIV-1 Ψ: packaging signal of human immunodeficiency virus type 1
   6604..6967    +  CDS            HIV-1 gag (fragment): gag protein from human immunodeficiency virus 1; gag
   7113..7346    +  misc_feature   RRE: The Rev response element (RRE) of HIV-1 allows for Rev-dependent mRNA export from the nucleus to the cytoplasm.
   7723..7749    +  CDS            Rev (fragment): human immunodeficiency virus 1 (HIV-1) Rev protein; rev; enhances nuclear export of unspliced and incompletely spliced viral mRNAs
   7753..7993    +  promoter       U6 promoter: RNA polymerase III promoter for human U6 snRNA
   8023..8098    +  misc_RNA       gRNA scaffold: guide RNA scaffold for the Streptococcus pyogenes CRISPR/Cas9 system
   8154..8271    +  misc_feature   cPPT/CTS: central polypurine tract and central termination sequence of HIV-1
>Addgene plasmid #77487 | MAPK12 gRNA (BRDN0001147863) | addgene full sequence | sequence record 187858 | Addgene Assembled Sequence
CCCGGGTGCAAAGATGGATAAAGTTTTAAACAGAGAGGAATCTTTGCAGCTAATGGACCTTCTAGGTCTT
GAAAGGAGTGGGAATTGGCTCCGGTGCCCGTCAGTGGGCAGAGCGCACATCGCCCACAGTCCCCGAGAAG
TTGGGGGGAGGGGTCGGCAATTGATCCGGTGCCTAGAGAAGGTGGCGCGGGGTAAACTGGGAAAGTGATG
TCGTGTACTGGCTCCGCCTTTTTCCCGAGGGTGGGGGAGAACCGTATATAAGTGCAGTAGTCGCCGTGAA
CGTTCTTTTTCGCAACGGGTTTGCCGCCAGAACACAGGTAAGTGCCGTGTGTGGTTCCCGCGGGCCTGGC
CTCTTTACGGGTTATGGCCCTTGCGTGCCTTGAATTACTTCCACCTGGCTGCAGTACGTGATTCTTGATC
CCGAGCTTCGGGTTGGAAGTGGGTGGGAGAGTTCGAGGCCTTGCGCTTAAGGAGCCCCTTCGCCTCGTGC
TTGAGTTGAGGCCTGGCCTGGGCGCTGGGGCCGCCGCGTGCGAATCTGGTGGCACCTTCGCGCCTGTCTC
GCTGCTTTCGATAAGTCTCTAGCCATTTAAAATTTTTGATGACCTGCTGCGACGCTTTTTTTCTGGCAAG
ATAGTCTTGTAAATGCGGGCCAAGATCTGCACACTGGTATTTCGGTTTTTGGGGCCGCGGGCGGCGACGG
GGCCCGTGCGTCCCAGCGCACATGTTCGGCGAGGCGGGGCCTGCGAGCGCGGCCACCGAGAATCGGACGG
GGGTAGTCTCAAGCTGGCCGGCCTGCTCTGGTGCCTGGCCTCGCGCCGCCGTGTATCGCCCCGCCCTGGG
CGGCAAGGCTGGCCCGGTCGGCACCAGTTGCGTGAGCGGAAAGATGGCCGCTTCCCGGCCCTGCTGCAGG
GAGCTCAAAATGGAGGACGCGGCGCTCGGGAGAGCGGGCGGGTGAGTCACCCACACAAAGGAAAAGGGCC
TTTCCGTCCTCAGCCGTCGCTTCATGTGACTCCACGGAGTACCGGGCGCCGTCCAGGCACCTCGATTAGT
TCTCGAGCTTTTGGAGTACGTCGTCTTTAGGTTGGGGGGAGGGGTTTTATGCGATGGAGTTTCCCCACAC
TGAGTGGGTGGAGACTGAAGTTAGGCCAGCTTGGCACTTGATGTAATTCTCCTTGGAATTTGCCCTTTTT
GAGTTTGGATCTTGGTTCATTCTCAAGCCTCAGACAGTGGTTCAAAGTTTTTTTCTTCCATTTCAGGTGT
CGTGACGTACGGCCACCATGACCGAGTACAAGCCCACGGTGCGCCTCGCCACCCGCGACGACGTCCCCAG
GGCCGTACGCACCCTCGCCGCCGCGTTCGCCGACTACCCCGCCACGCGCCACACCGTCGATCCGGACCGC
CACATCGAGCGGGTCACCGAGCTGCAAGAACTCTTCCTCACGCGCGTCGGGCTCGACATCGGCAAGGTGT
GGGTCGCGGACGACGGCGCCGCCGTGGCGGTCTGGACCACGCCGGAGAGCGTCGAAGCGGGGGCGGTGTT
CGCCGAGATCGGCCCGCGCATGGCCGAGTTGAGCGGTTCCCGGCTGGCCGCGCAGCAACAGATGGAAGGC
CTCCTGGCGCCGCACCGGCCCAAGGAGCCCGCGTGGTTCCTGGCCACCGTCGGAGTCTCGCCCGACCACC
AGGGCAAGGGTCTGGGCAGCGCCGTCGTGCTCCCCGGAGTGGAGGCGGCCGAGCGCGCCGGGGTGCCCGC
CTTCCTGGAGACCTCCGCGCCCCGCAACCTCCCCTTCTACGAGCGGCTCGGCTTCACCGTCACCGCCGAC
GTCGAGGTGCCCGAAGGACCGCGCACCTGGTGCATGACCCGCAAGCCCGGTGCCTGAACGCGTTAAGTCG
ACAATCAACCTCTGGATTACAAAATTTGTGAAAGATTGACTGGTATTCTTAACTATGTTGCTCCTTTTAC
GCTATGTGGATACGCTGCTTTAATGCCTTTGTATCATGCTATTGCTTCCCGTATGGCTTTCATTTTCTCC
TCCTTGTATAAATCCTGGTTGCTGTCTCTTTATGAGGAGTTGTGGCCCGTTGTCAGGCAACGTGGCGTGG
TGTGCACTGTGTTTGCTGACGCAACCCCCACTGGTTGGGGCATTGCCACCACCTGTCAGCTCCTTTCCGG
GACTTTCGCTTTCCCCCTCCCTATTGCCACGGCGGAACTCATCGCCGCCTGCCTTGCCCGCTGCTGGACA
GGGGCTCGGCTGTTGGGCACTGACAATTCCGTGGTGTTGTCGGGGAAATCATCGTCCTTTCCTTGGCTGC
TCGCCTGTGTTGCCACCTGGATTCTGCGCGGGACGTCCTTCTGCTACGTCCCTTCGGCCCTCAATCCAGC
GGACCTTCCTTCCCGCGGCCTGCTGCCGGCTCTGCGGCCTCTTCCGCGTCTTCGCCTTCGCCCTCAGACG
AGTCGGATCTCCCTTTGGGCCGCCTCCCCGCGTCGACTTTAAGACCAATGACTTACAAGGCAGCTGTAGA
TCTTAGCCACTTTTTAAAAGAAAAGGGGGGACTGGAAGGGCTAATTCACTCCCAACGAAGACAAGATCTG
CTTTTTGCTTGTACTGGGTCTCTCTGGTTAGACCAGATCTGAGCCTGGGAGCTCTCTGGCTAACTAGGGA
ACCCACTGCTTAAGCCTCAATAAAGCTTGCCTTGAGTGCTTCAAGTAGTGTGTGCCCGTCTGTTGTGTGA
CTCTGGTAACTAGAGATCCCTCAGACCCTTTTAGTCAGTGTGGAAAATCTCTAGCAGTACGTATAGTAGT
TCATGTCATCTTATTATTCAGTATTTATAACTTGCAAAGAAATGAATATCAGAGAGTGAGAGGAACTTGT
TTATTGCAGCTTATAATGGTTACAAATAAAGCAATAGCATCACAAATTTCACAAATAAAGCATTTTTTTC
ACTGCATTCTAGTTGTGGTTTGTCCAAACTCATCAATGTATCTTATCATGTCTGGCTCTAGCTATCCCGC
CCCTAACTCCGCCCATCCCGCCCCTAACTCCGCCCAGTTCCGCCCATTCTCCGCCCCATGGCTGACTAAT
TTTTTTTATTTATGCAGAGGCCGAGGCCGCCTCGGCCTCTGAGCTATTCCAGAAGTAGTGAGGAGGCTTT
TTTGGAGGCCTAGGGACGTACCCAATTCGCCCTATAGTGAGTCGTATTACGCGCGCTCACTGGCCGTCGT
TTTACAACGTCGTGACTGGGAAAACCCTGGCGTTACCCAACTTAATCGCCTTGCAGCACATCCCCCTTTC
GCCAGCTGGCGTAATAGCGAAGAGGCCCGCACCGATCGCCCTTCCCAACAGTTGCGCAGCCTGAATGGCG
AATGGG
[124 nt withheld, positions 3367-3490]
C
[91 nt withheld, positions 3492-3582]
A
[49 nt withheld, positions 3584-3632]
CCTTTGACGTTGGAGTCCACGTTCTTT
[37 nt withheld, positions 3660-3696]
ACCCTATCTCGGTCTATTCTTTTGATTTATAAGGGATTTTGCCGATTTCGGCCTATTGGTTAAAAAATGA
GCTGATTTAACAAAAATTTAACGCGAATTTTAACAAAATATTAACGCTTACAATTTAGGTGGCACTTTTC
GGGGAAATGTGCGCGGAACCCCTATTTGTTTATTTTTCTAAATACATTCAAATATGTATCCGCTCATGAG
ACAATAACCCTGATAAATGCTTCAATAATATTGAAAAAGGAAGAGTATGAGTATTCAACATTTCCGTGTC
GCCCTTATTCCCTTTTTTGCGGCATTTTGCCTTCCTGTTTTTGCTCACCCAGAAACGCTGGTGAAAGTAA
AAGATGCTGAAGATCAGTTGGGTGCACGAGTGGGTTACATCGAACTGGATCTCAACAGCGGTAAGATCCT
TGAGAGTTTTCGCCCCGAAGAACGTTTTCCAATGATGAGCACTTTTAAAGTTCTGCTATGTGGCGCGGTA
TTATCCCGTATTGACGCCGGGCAAGAGCAACTCGGTCGCCGCATACACTATTCTCAGAATGACTTGGTTG
AGTACTCACCAGTCACAGAAAAGCATCTTACGGATGGCATGACAGTAAGAGAATTATGCAGTGCTGCCAT
AACCATGAGTGATAACACTGCGGCCAACTTACTTCTGACAACGATCGGAGGACCGAAGGAGCTAACCGCT
TTTTTGCACAACATGGGGGATCATGTAACTCGCCTTGATCGTTGGGAACCGGAGCTGAATGAAGCCATAC
CAAACGACGAGCGTGACACCACGATGCCTGTAGCAATGGCAACAACGTTGCGCAAACTATTAACTGGCGA
ACTACTTACTCTAGCTTCCCGGCAACAATTAATAGACTGGATGGAGGCGGATAAAGTTGCAGGACCACTT
CTGCGCTCGGCCCTTCCGGCTGGCTGGTTTATTGCTGATAAATCTGGAGCCGGTGAGCGTGGGTCTCGCG
GTATCATTGCAGCACTGGGGCCAGATGGTAAGCCCTCCCGTATCGTAGTTATCTACACGACGGGGAGTCA
GGCAACTATGGATGAACGAAATAGACAGATCGCTGAGATAGGTGCCTCACTGATTAAGCATTGGTAACTG
TCAGACCAAGTTTACTCATATATACTTTAGATTGATTTAAAACTTCATTTTTAATTTAAAAGGATCTAGG
TGAAGATCCTTTTTGATAATCTCATGACCAAAATCCCTTAACGTGAGTTTTCGTTCCACTGAGCGTCAGA
CCCCGTAGAAAAGATCAAAGGATCTTCTTGAGATCCTTTTTTTCTGCGCGTAATCTGCTGCTTGCAAACA
AAAAAACCACCGCTACCAGCGGTGGTTTGTTTGCCGGATCAAGAGCTACCAACTCTTTTTCCGAAGGTAA
CTGGCTTCAGCAGAGCGCAGATACCAAATACTGTTCTTCTAGTGTAGCCGTAGTTAGGCCACCACTTCAA
GAACTCTGTAGCACCGCCTACATACCTCGCTCTGCTAATCCTGTTACCAGTGGCTGCTGCCAGTGGCGAT
AAGTCGTGTCTTACCGGGTTGGACTCAAGACGATAGTTACCGGATAAGGCGCAGCGGTCGGGCTGAACGG
GGGGTTCGTGCACACAGCCCAGCTTGGAGCGAACGACCTACACCGAACTGAGATACCTACAGCGTGAGCT
ATGAGAAAGCGCCACGCTTCCCGAAGGGAGAAAGGCGGACAGGTATCCGGTAAGCGGCAGGGTCGGAACA
GGAGAGCGCACGAGGGAGCTTCCAGGGGGAAACGCCTGGTATCTTTATAGTCCTGTCGGGTTTCGCCACC
TCTGACTTGAGCGTCGATTTTTGTGATGCTCGTCAGGGGGGCGGAGCCTATGGAAAAACGCCAGCAACGC
GGCCTTTTTACGGTTCCTGGCCTTTTGCTGGCCTTTTGCTCACATGTTCTTTCCTGCGTTATCCCCTGAT
TCTGTGGATAACCGTATTACCGCCTTTGAGTGAGCTGATACCGCTCGCCGCAGCCGAACGACCGAGCGCA
GCGAGTCAGTGAGCGAGGAAGCGGAAGAGCGCCCAATACGCAAACCGCCTCTCCCCGCGCGTTGGCCGAT
TCATTAATGCAGCTGGCACGACAGGTTTCCCGACTGGAAAGCGGGCAGTGAGCGCAACGCAATTAATGTG
AGTTAGCTCACTCATTAGGCACCCCAGGCTTTACACTTTATGCTTCCGGCTCGTATGTTGTGTGGAATTG
TGAGCGGATAACAATTTCACACAGGAAACAGCTATGACCATGATTACGCCAAGCGCGCAATTAACCCTCA
CTAAAGGGAACAAAAGCTGGAGCTGCAAGCTTAATGTAGTCTTATGCAATACTCTTGTAGTCTTGCAACA
TGGTAACGATGAGTTAGCAACATGCCTTACAAGGAGAGAAAAAGCACCGTGCATGCCGATTGGTGGAAGT
AAGGTGGTACGATCGTGCCTTATTAGGAAGGCAACAGACGGGTCTGACATGGATTGGACGAACCACTGAA
TTGCCGCATTGCAGAGATATTGTATTTAAGTGCCTAGCTCGATACATAAACGGGTCTCTCTGGTTAGACC
AGATCTGAGCCTGGGAGCTCTCTGGCTAACTAGGGAACCCACTGCTTAAGCCTCAATAAAGCTTGCCTTG
AGTGCTTCAAGTAGTGTGTGCCCGTCTGTTGTGTGACTCTGGTAACTAGAGATCCCTCAGACCCTTTTAG
TCAGTGTGGAAAATCTCTAGCAGTGGCGCCCGAACAGGGACTTGAAAGCGAAAGGGAAACCAGAGGAGCT
CTCTCGACGCAGGACTCGGCTTGCTGAAGCGCGCACGGCAAGAGGCGAGGGGCGGCGACTGGTGAGTACG
CCAAAAATTTTGACTAGCGGAGGCTAGAAGGAGAGAGATGGGTGCGAGAGCGTCAGTATTAAGCGGGGGA
GAATTAGATCGCGATGGGAAAAAATTCGGTTAAGGCCAGGGGGAAAGAAAAAATATAAATTAAAACATAT
AGTATGGGCAAGCAGGGAGCTAGAACGATTCGCAGTTAATCCTGGCCTGTTAGAAACATCAGAAGGCTGT
AGACAAATACTGGGACAGCTACAACCATCCCTTCAGACAGGATCAGAAGAACTTAGATCATTATATAATA
CAGTAGCAACCCTCTATTGTGTGCATCAAAGGATAGAGATAAAAGACACCAAGGAAGCTTTAGACAAGAT
AGAGGAAGAGCAAAACAAAAGTAAGACCACCGCACAGCAAGCGGCCGCTGATCTTCAGACCTGGAGGAGG
AGATATGAGGGACAATTGGAGAAGTGAATTATATAAATATAAAGTAGTAAAAATTGAACCATTAGGAGTA
GCACCCACCAAGGCAAAGAGAAGAGTGGTGCAGAGAGAAAAAAGAGCAGTGGGAATAGGAGCTTTGTTCC
TTGGGTTCTTGGGAGCAGCAGGAAGCACTATGGGCGCAGCGTCAATGACGCTGACGGTACAGGCCAGACA
ATTATTGTCTGGTATAGTGCAGCAGCAGAACAATTTGCTGAGGGCTATTGAGGCGCAACAGCATCTGTTG
CAACTCACAGTCTGGGGCATCAAGCAGCTCCAGGCAAGAATCCTGGCTGTGGAAAGATACCTAAAGGATC
AACAGCTCCTGGGGATTTGGGGTTGCTCTGGAAAACTCATTTGCACCACTGCTGTGCCTTGGAATGCTAG
TTGGAGTAATAAATCTCTGGAACAGATTTGGAATCACACGACCTGGATGGAGTGGGACAGAGAAATTAAC
AATTACACAAGCTTAATACACTCCTTAATTGAAGAATCGCAAAACCAGCAAGAAAAGAATGAACAAGAAT
TATTGGAATTAGATAAATGGGCAAGTTTGTGGAATTGGTTTAACATAACAAATTGGCTGTGGTATATAAA
ATTATTCATAATGATAGTAGGAGGCTTGGTAGGTTTAAGAATAGTTTTTGCTGTACTTTCTATAGTGAAT
AGAGTTAGGCAGGGATATTCACCATTATCGTTTCAGACCCACCTCCCAACCCCGAGGGGACCCAGAGAGG
GCCTATTTCCCATGATTCCTTCATATTTGCATATACGATACAAGGCTGTTAGAGAGATAATTAGAATTAA
TTTGACTGTAAACACAAAGATATTAGTACAAAATACGTGACGTAGAAAGTAATAATTTCTTGGGTAGTTT
GCAGTTTTAAAATTATGTTTTAAAATGGACTATCATATGCTTACCGTAACTTGAAAGTATTTCGATTTCT
TGGCTTTATATATCTTGTGGAAAGGACGAAACACCGCAGTGAGATGACTGGGTACGGTTTTAGAGCTAGA
AATAGCAAGTTAAAATAAGGCTAGTCCGTTATCAACTTGAAAAAGTGGCACCGAGTCGGTGCTTTTTTAA
GCTTGGCGTAACTAGATCTTGAGACAAATGGCAGTATTCATCCACAATTTTAAAAGAAAAGGGGGGATTG
GGGGGTACAGTGCAGGGGAAAGAATAGTAGACATAATAGCAACAGACATACAAACTAAAGAATTACAAAA
ACAAATTACAAAAATTCAAAATTTTCGGGTTTATTACAGGGACAGCAGAGATCCACTTTGGCGCCGGCTC
GAGGGGG
