>Addgene plasmid #77487 | MAPK12 gRNA (BRDN0001147863) | depositor partial sequence | sequence record 144947 | Target Sequence
CAGTGAGATGACTGGGTACG
