>Addgene plasmid #77487 | MAPK12 gRNA (BRDN0001147863) | addgene partial sequence | sequence record 187857 | hU6-F
GTAGAAAGTAATAATTTCTTGGGTAGTTTGCAGTTTTAAAATTATGTTTTAAAATGGACTATCATATGCT
TACCGTAACTTGAAAGTATTTCGATTTCTTGGCTTTATATATCTTGTGGAAAGGACGAAACACCGCAGTG
AGATGACTGGGTACGGTTTTAGAGCTAGAAATAGCAAGTTAAAATAAGGCTAGTCCGTTATCAACTTGAA
AAAGTGGCACCGAGTCGGTGCTTTTTTAAGCTTGGCGTAACTAGATCTTGAGACAAATGGCAGTATTCAT
CCACAATTTTAAAAGAAAAGGGGGGATTGGGGGGTACAGTGCAGGGGAAAGAATAGTAGACATAATAGCA
ACAGACATACAAACTAAAGAATTACAAAAACAAATTACAAAAATTCAAAATTTTCGGGTTTATTACAGGG
ACAGCAGAGATCCACTTTGGCGCCGGCTCGAGGGGGCCCGGGTGCAAAGATGGATAAAGTTTTAAACAGA
GAGGAATCTTTGCAGCTAATGGACCTTCTAGGTCTTGAAAGGAGTGGGAATTGGCTCCGGTGCCCGTCAG
TGGGCAGAGC
